Addgene plasmid #85807: pKI1.1
Purpose: CRISPR/Cas9 for Arabidopsis in pENTR/D-TOPO
Depositing lab: Tetsuya Higashiyama. Depositing organization: Nagoya University. Publication: pKAMA-ITACHI vectors for highly efficient CRISPR/Cas9-mediated gene knockout in Arabidopsis thaliana. Tsutsui H, Higashiyama T. Plant Cell Physiol. 2016 Nov 17. pii: pcw191. 10.1093/pcp/pcw191 PubMed 27856772.
Backbone
  Vector backbone: pENTR/D-TOPO
  Total vector size (bp): 9326
  Vector type: CRISPR
Growth in bacteria
  Bacterial resistance: Kanamycin, 50 μg/mL
  Growth temperature: 37°C
  Growth strain: DH5alpha
  Copy number: Unknown
Gene/Insert
  Gene/Insert name: human-codon-optimized SpCas9
  Species: Streptococcus pyogenes
  Promoter: AtRPS5A
  Tag / fusion protein: FLAG (N terminal on insert); NLS (N terminal on insert); NLS (C terminal on insert)
  Cloning method: TOPO Cloning
  Sequencing primers: 5′ atggactataaggaccacgac
Resource information
  A portion of this plasmid was derived from a plasmid made by: human-codon-optimized SpCas9 was closed from pX330-U6-Chimeric_BB-CBh-hSpCas9 (item #42230) that we bought from Addgene on 6th June, 2013 by Prof. Tetsuya Higashiyama
Terms and licenses: Academic/Nonprofit Terms; Industry Terms: Not Available to Industry
How to cite: pKI1.1 was a gift from Tetsuya Higashiyama (Addgene plasmid # 85807 ; http://n2t.net/addgene:85807 ; RRID:Addgene_85807)
