[The description below was written by a language model from this plasmid's Addgene catalogue record and pLannotate feature annotations shown in this document.]
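Description:
pKI1.1 is a 9,326 bp Gateway entry clone built in the pENTR/D-TOPO backbone that carries a complete CRISPR/Cas9 unit intended for gene knockout in Arabidopsis thaliana. It is propagated in E. coli through a high-copy ColE1/pUC-type origin and selected with kanamycin via the KanR aminoglycoside phosphotransferase gene. As is usual for this backbone, rrnB T1 and T2 terminators sit upstream of the cloning region to insulate it from read-through transcription, and a T7 promoter lies just outside attL2.

The payload lies between the attL1 and attL2 sites, so the whole cassette can be moved by an LR recombination reaction into a destination vector, presumably a plant binary vector, although the record does not name one. Immediately after attL1 is a guide RNA module: a sequence matching the Arabidopsis U6 snRNA promoter followed by the S. pyogenes gRNA scaffold, giving Pol III-driven expression of a single guide. The record does not describe how the targeting spacer is inserted. Downstream is the nuclease cassette, in which human-codon-optimized SpCas9, derived from pX330, is driven by the AtRPS5A promoter. This promoter is not annotated as such. The Arabidopsis HST fragments detected in the region preceding Cas9 may simply reflect neighbouring genomic sequence carried along with the promoter fragment, though the record does not confirm this. Cas9 bears an N-terminal FLAG tag and NLS according to the catalogue entry, plus a C-terminal nucleoplasmin NLS, and transcription ends at the Arabidopsis HSP18.2 terminator. The Cas9(N) and Cas9(C) annotations are contiguous and together represent one full-length open reading frame rather than a split enzyme.
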