Features (pLannotate 1.2.2; 18 found; start..end, strand, type, name):
    121..213     +  CDS            lacI (fragment): lac repressor; lacI; The lac repressor binds to the lac operator to inhibit transcription in E. coli. This inhibition can be relieved by adding lactose or isopropyl-β-D-thiogalactopyranoside (IPTG).
    268..295     -  terminator     rrnB T2 terminator: transcription terminator T2 from the E. coli rrnB gene
    427..470     +  terminator     rrnB T1 terminator: Escherichia coli rrnB; transcription terminator T1 from the E. coli rrnB gene
    517..553     -  CDS            lacZα (fragment): LacZα fragment of β-galactosidase; lacZ fragment
    569..668     +  protein_bind   attL1: mutant version of attL; recombination site for the Gateway® LR reaction LR Clonase™
   1050..1066    +  promoter       AtU6 promoter (fragment): consensus promoter from the three Arabidopsis U6 snRNA genes (Waibel and Filipowicz, 1990; Nekrasov et al., 2013)
   1151..1226    +  misc_RNA       gRNA scaffold: guide RNA scaffold for the Streptococcus pyogenes CRISPR/Cas9 system
   1275..1646    +  CDS            HST (fragment): HSTC_ARATH - Also known as HPT2, VTE2-2. Experimental evidence at protein level: Swiss-Prot protein existence level 1. Involved in the synthesis of plastoquinone-9. Can use both homogentisic acid and 2,5-dihydroxyphenylacetic acid gamma-lactone as prenyl acceptors, and solanesyl diphosphate > farnesyl diphosphate > geranylgeranyl diphosphate >> phytyl diphosphate as prenyl donors. Do not catalyze the decardoxylation of homogentisate uncoupled from prenylation. From Arabidopsis thaliana (Mouse-ear cress).
   1798..1881    +  CDS            HST (fragment): HSTC_ARATH - Also known as HPT2, VTE2-2. Experimental evidence at protein level: Swiss-Prot protein existence level 1. Involved in the synthesis of plastoquinone-9. Can use both homogentisic acid and 2,5-dihydroxyphenylacetic acid gamma-lactone as prenyl acceptors, and solanesyl diphosphate > farnesyl diphosphate > geranylgeranyl diphosphate >> phytyl diphosphate as prenyl donors. Do not catalyze the decardoxylation of homogentisate uncoupled from prenylation. From Arabidopsis thaliana (Mouse-ear cress).
   2147..2221    +  CDS            HST (fragment): HSTC_ARATH - Also known as HPT2, VTE2-2. Experimental evidence at protein level: Swiss-Prot protein existence level 1. Involved in the synthesis of plastoquinone-9. Can use both homogentisic acid and 2,5-dihydroxyphenylacetic acid gamma-lactone as prenyl acceptors, and solanesyl diphosphate > farnesyl diphosphate > geranylgeranyl diphosphate >> phytyl diphosphate as prenyl donors. Do not catalyze the decardoxylation of homogentisate uncoupled from prenylation. From Arabidopsis thaliana (Mouse-ear cress).
   3032..4633    +  CDS            Cas9(N): N-terminal portion of Streptococcus pyogenes Cas9 (Zetsche et al., 2015)
   4634..7132    +  CDS            Cas9(C): C-terminal portion of Streptococcus pyogenes Cas9 (Zetsche et al., 2015)
   7133..7180    +  CDS            nucleoplasmin NLS: bipartite nuclear localization signal from nucleoplasmin
   7194..7442    +  terminator     HSP terminator: efficient transcription terminator from the Arabidopsis thaliana heat shock protein 18.2 gene (Nagaya et al., 2010)
   7451..7550    -  protein_bind   attL2: mutant version of attL; recombination site for the Gateway® LR reaction LR Clonase™
   7568..7586    -  promoter       T7 promoter: promoter for bacteriophage T7 RNA polymerase
   7720..8529    +  CDS            KanR: aminoglycoside phosphotransferase; aph(3')-Ia; confers resistance to kanamycin in bacteria or G418 (Geneticin®) in eukaryotes
   8676..9264    +  rep_origin     ori: high-copy-number ColE1/pMB1/pBR322/pUC origin of replication
>Addgene plasmid #85807 | pKI1.1 | addgene full sequence | sequence record 178459 | Addgene NGS Result
CTTTCCTGCGTTATCCCCTGATTCTGTGGATAACCGTATTACCGCCTTTGAGTGAGCTGATACCGCTCGC
CGCAGCCGAACGACCGAGCGCAGCGAGTCAGTGAGCGAGGAAGCGGAAGAGCGCCCAATACGCAAACCGC
CTCTCCCCGCGCGTTGGCCGATTCATTAATGCAGCTGGCACGACAGGTTTCCCGACTGGAAAGCGGGCAG
TGAGCGCAACGCAATTAATACGCGTACCGCTAGCCAGGAAGAGTTTGTAGAAACGCAAAAAGGCCATCCG
TCAGGATGGCCTTCTGCTTAGTTTGATGCCTGGCAGTTTATGGCGGGCGTCCTGCCCGCCACCCTCCGGG
CCGTTGCTTCACAACGTTCAAATCCGCTCCCGGCGGATTTGTCCTACTCAGGAGAGCGTTCACCGACAAA
CAACAGATAAAACGAAAGGCCCAGTCTTCCGACTGAGCCTTTCGTTTTATTTGATGCCTGGCAGTTCCCT
ACTCTCGCGTTAACGCTAGCATGGATGTTTTCCCAGTCACGACGTTGTAAAACGACGGCCAGTCTTAAGC
TCGGGCCCCAAATAATGATTTTATTTTGACTGATAGTGACCTGTTCGTTGCAACAAATTGATGAGCAATG
CTTTTTTATAATGCCAACTTTGTACAAAAAAGCAGGCTCCGCGGCCGCTCGTTGAACAACGGAAACTCGA
CTTGCCTTCCGCACAATACATCATTTCTTCTTAGCTTTTTTTCTTCTTCTTCGTTCATACAGTTTTTTTT
TGTTTATCAGCTTACATTTTCTTGAACCGTAGCTTTCGTTTTCTTCTTTTTAACTTTCCATTCGGAGTTT
TTGTATCTTGTTTCATAGTTTGTCCCAGGATTAGAATGATTAGGCATCGAACCTTCAAGAATTTGATTGA
ATAAAACATCTTCATTCTTAAGATATGAAGATAATCTTCAAAAGGCCCCTGGGAATCTGAAAGAAGAGAA
GCAGGCCCATTTATATGGGAAAGAACAATAGTATTTCTTATATAGGCCCATTTAAGTTGAAAACAATCTT
CAAAAGTCCCACATCGCTTAGATAAGAAAACGAAGCTGAGTTTATATACAGCTAGAGTCGAAGTAGTGAT
TGAAATGCAGGTGATGACTCACCTGCATAAGTTTTAGAGCTAGAAATAGCAAGTTAAAATAAGGCTAGTC
CGTTATCAACTTGAAAAAGTGGCACCGAGTCGGTGCTTTTTTTTTTTGCGGCCGCGATCCCTCAACTTTT
GATTCGCTATTTGCAGTGCACCTGTGGCGTTCATCACATCTTTTGTGACACTGTTTGCACTGGTCATTGC
TATTACAAAGGACCTTCCTGATGTTGAAGGAGATCGAAAGTAAGTAACTGCACGCATAACCATTTTCTTT
CCGCTCTTTGGCTCAATCCATTTGACAGTCAAAGACAATGTTTAACCAGCTCCGTTTGATATATTGTCTT
TATGTGTTTGTTCAAGCATGTTTAGTTAATCATGCCTTTGATTGATCTTGAATAGGTTCCAAATATCAAC
CCTGGCAACAAAACTTGGAGTGAGAAACATTGCATTCCTCGGTTCTGGACTTCTGCTAGTAAATTATGTT
TCAGCCATATCACTAGCTTTCTACATGCCTCAGGTGAATTCATCTATTTCCGTCTTAACTATTTCGGTTA
ATTAAAGCACGAACACCATTACTGCATGTAGAAGCTTGATAAACTATCGCCACCAATTTATTTTTGTTGC
GATATTGTTACTTTCCTCAGTATGCAGCTTTGAAAAGACCAACCCTCTTATCCTTTAACAATGAACAGGT
TTTTAGAGGTAGCTTGATGATTCCTGCACATGTGATCTTGGCTTCAGGCTTAATTTTCCAGGTAAAGCAT
TATGAGATACTCTTATATCTCTTACATACTTTTGAGATAATGCACAAGAACTTCATAACTATATGCTTTA
GTTTCTGCATTTGACACTGCCAAATTCATTAATCTCTAATATCTTTGTTGTTGATCTTTGGTAGACATGG
GTACTAGAAAAAGCAAACTACACCAAGGTAAAATACTTTTGTACAAACATAAACTCGTTATCACGGAACA
TCAATGGAGTGTATATCTAACGGAGTGTAGAAACATTTGATTATTGCAGGAAGCTATCTCAGGATATTAT
CGGTTTATATGGAATCTCTTCTACGCAGAGTATCTGTTATTCCCCTTCCTCTAGCTTTCAATTTCATGGT
GAGGATATGCAGTTTTCTTTGTATATCATTCTTCTTCTTCTTTGTAGCTTGGAGTCAAAATCGGTTCCTT
CATGTACATACATCAAGGATATGTCCTTCTGAATTTTTATATCTTGCAATAAAAATGCTTGTACCAATTG
AAACACCAGCTTTTTGAGTTCTATGATCACTGACTTGGTTCTAACCAAAAAAAAAAAATGTTTAATTTAC
ATATCTAAAAGTAGGTTTAGGGAAACCTAAACAGTAAAATATTTGTATATTATTCGAATTTCACTCATCA
TAAAAACTTAAATTGCACCATAAAATTTTGTTTTACTATTAATGATGTAATTTGTGTAACTTAAGATAAA
AATAATATTCCGTAAGTTAACCGGCTAAAACCACGTATAAACCAGGGAACCTGTTAAACCGGTTCTTTAC
TGGATAAAGAAATGAAAGCCCATGTAGACAGCTCCATTAGAGCCCAAACCCTAAATTTCTCATCTATATA
AAAGGAGTGACATTAGGGTTTTTGTTCGTCCTCTTAAAGCTTCTCGTTTTCTCTGCCGTCTCTCTCATTC
GCGCGACGCAAACGATCTTCAGGTGATCTTCTTTCTCCAAATCCTCTCTCATAACTCTGATTTCGTACTT
GTGTATTTGAGCTCACGCTCTGTTTCTCTCACCACAGCCCCATGGACTATAAGGACCACGACGGAGACTA
CAAGGATCATGATATTGATTACAAAGACGATGACGATAAGATGGCCCCAAAGAAGAAGCGGAAGGTCGGT
ATCCACGGAGTCCCAGCAGCCGACAAGAAGTACAGCATCGGCCTGGACATCGGCACCAACTCTGTGGGCT
GGGCCGTGATCACCGACGAGTACAAGGTGCCCAGCAAGAAATTCAAGGTGCTGGGCAACACCGACCGGCA
CAGCATCAAGAAGAACCTGATCGGAGCCCTGCTGTTCGACAGCGGCGAAACAGCCGAGGCCACCCGGCTG
AAGAGAACCGCCAGAAGAAGATACACCAGACGGAAGAACCGGATCTGCTATCTGCAAGAGATCTTCAGCA
ACGAGATGGCCAAGGTGGACGACAGCTTCTTCCACAGACTGGAAGAGTCCTTCCTGGTGGAAGAGGATAA
GAAGCACGAGCGGCACCCCATCTTCGGCAACATCGTGGACGAGGTGGCCTACCACGAGAAGTACCCCACC
ATCTACCACCTGAGAAAGAAACTGGTGGACAGCACCGACAAGGCCGACCTGCGGCTGATCTATCTGGCCC
TGGCCCACATGATCAAGTTCCGGGGCCACTTCCTGATCGAGGGCGACCTGAACCCCGACAACAGCGACGT
GGACAAGCTGTTCATCCAGCTGGTGCAGACCTACAACCAGCTGTTCGAGGAAAACCCCATCAACGCCAGC
GGCGTGGACGCCAAGGCCATCCTGTCTGCCAGACTGAGCAAGAGCAGACGGCTGGAAAATCTGATCGCCC
AGCTGCCCGGCGAGAAGAAGAATGGCCTGTTCGGAAACCTGATTGCCCTGAGCCTGGGCCTGACCCCCAA
CTTCAAGAGCAACTTCGACCTGGCCGAGGATGCCAAACTGCAGCTGAGCAAGGACACCTACGACGACGAC
CTGGACAACCTGCTGGCCCAGATCGGCGACCAGTACGCCGACCTGTTTCTGGCCGCCAAGAACCTGTCCG
ACGCCATCCTGCTGAGCGACATCCTGAGAGTGAACACCGAGATCACCAAGGCCCCCCTGAGCGCCTCTAT
GATCAAGAGATACGACGAGCACCACCAGGACCTGACCCTGCTGAAAGCTCTCGTGCGGCAGCAGCTGCCT
GAGAAGTACAAAGAGATTTTCTTCGACCAGAGCAAGAACGGCTACGCCGGCTACATTGACGGCGGAGCCA
GCCAGGAAGAGTTCTACAAGTTCATCAAGCCCATCCTGGAAAAGATGGACGGCACCGAGGAACTGCTCGT
GAAGCTGAACAGAGAGGACCTGCTGCGGAAGCAGCGGACCTTCGACAACGGCAGCATCCCCCACCAGATC
CACCTGGGAGAGCTGCACGCCATTCTGCGGCGGCAGGAAGATTTTTACCCATTCCTGAAGGACAACCGGG
AAAAGATCGAGAAGATCCTGACCTTCCGCATCCCCTACTACGTGGGCCCTCTGGCCAGGGGAAACAGCAG
ATTCGCCTGGATGACCAGAAAGAGCGAGGAAACCATCACCCCCTGGAACTTCGAGGAAGTGGTGGACAAG
GGCGCTTCCGCCCAGAGCTTCATCGAGCGGATGACCAACTTCGATAAGAACCTGCCCAACGAGAAGGTGC
TGCCCAAGCACAGCCTGCTGTACGAGTACTTCACCGTGTATAACGAGCTGACCAAAGTGAAATACGTGAC
CGAGGGAATGAGAAAGCCCGCCTTCCTGAGCGGCGAGCAGAAAAAGGCCATCGTGGACCTGCTGTTCAAG
ACCAACCGGAAAGTGACCGTGAAGCAGCTGAAAGAGGACTACTTCAAGAAAATCGAGTGCTTCGACTCCG
TGGAAATCTCCGGCGTGGAAGATCGGTTCAACGCCTCCCTGGGCACATACCACGATCTGCTGAAAATTAT
CAAGGACAAGGACTTCCTGGACAATGAGGAAAACGAGGACATTCTGGAAGATATCGTGCTGACCCTGACA
CTGTTTGAGGACAGAGAGATGATCGAGGAACGGCTGAAAACCTATGCCCACCTGTTCGACGACAAAGTGA
TGAAGCAGCTGAAGCGGCGGAGATACACCGGCTGGGGCAGGCTGAGCCGGAAGCTGATCAACGGCATCCG
GGACAAGCAGTCCGGCAAGACAATCCTGGATTTCCTGAAGTCCGACGGCTTCGCCAACAGAAACTTCATG
CAGCTGATCCACGACGACAGCCTGACCTTTAAAGAGGACATCCAGAAAGCCCAGGTGTCCGGCCAGGGCG
ATAGCCTGCACGAGCACATTGCCAATCTGGCCGGCAGCCCCGCCATTAAGAAGGGCATCCTGCAGACAGT
GAAGGTGGTGGACGAGCTCGTGAAAGTGATGGGCCGGCACAAGCCCGAGAACATCGTGATCGAAATGGCC
AGAGAGAACCAGACCACCCAGAAGGGACAGAAGAACAGCCGCGAGAGAATGAAGCGGATCGAAGAGGGCA
TCAAAGAGCTGGGCAGCCAGATCCTGAAAGAACACCCCGTGGAAAACACCCAGCTGCAGAACGAGAAGCT
GTACCTGTACTACCTGCAGAATGGGCGGGATATGTACGTGGACCAGGAACTGGACATCAACCGGCTGTCC
GACTACGATGTGGACCATATCGTGCCTCAGAGCTTTCTGAAGGACGACTCCATCGACAACAAGGTGCTGA
CCAGAAGCGACAAGAACCGGGGCAAGAGCGACAACGTGCCCTCCGAAGAGGTCGTGAAGAAGATGAAGAA
CTACTGGCGGCAGCTGCTGAACGCCAAGCTGATTACCCAGAGAAAGTTCGACAATCTGACCAAGGCCGAG
AGAGGCGGCCTGAGCGAACTGGATAAGGCCGGCTTCATCAAGAGACAGCTGGTGGAAACCCGGCAGATCA
CAAAGCACGTGGCACAGATCCTGGACTCCCGGATGAACACTAAGTACGACGAGAATGACAAGCTGATCCG
GGAAGTGAAAGTGATCACCCTGAAGTCCAAGCTGGTGTCCGATTTCCGGAAGGATTTCCAGTTTTACAAA
GTGCGCGAGATCAACAACTACCACCACGCCCACGACGCCTACCTGAACGCCGTCGTGGGAACCGCCCTGA
TCAAAAAGTACCCTAAGCTGGAAAGCGAGTTCGTGTACGGCGACTACAAGGTGTACGACGTGCGGAAGAT
GATCGCCAAGAGCGAGCAGGAAATCGGCAAGGCTACCGCCAAGTACTTCTTCTACAGCAACATCATGAAC
TTTTTCAAGACCGAGATTACCCTGGCCAACGGCGAGATCCGGAAGCGGCCTCTGATCGAGACAAACGGCG
AAACCGGGGAGATCGTGTGGGATAAGGGCCGGGATTTTGCCACCGTGCGGAAAGTGCTGAGCATGCCCCA
AGTGAATATCGTGAAAAAGACCGAGGTGCAGACAGGCGGCTTCAGCAAAGAGTCTATCCTGCCCAAGAGG
AACAGCGATAAGCTGATCGCCAGAAAGAAGGACTGGGACCCTAAGAAGTACGGCGGCTTCGACAGCCCCA
CCGTGGCCTATTCTGTGCTGGTGGTGGCCAAAGTGGAAAAGGGCAAGTCCAAGAAACTGAAGAGTGTGAA
AGAGCTGCTGGGGATCACCATCATGGAAAGAAGCAGCTTCGAGAAGAATCCCATCGACTTTCTGGAAGCC
AAGGGCTACAAAGAAGTGAAAAAGGACCTGATCATCAAGCTGCCTAAGTACTCCCTGTTCGAGCTGGAAA
ACGGCCGGAAGAGAATGCTGGCCTCTGCCGGCGAACTGCAGAAGGGAAACGAACTGGCCCTGCCCTCCAA
ATATGTGAACTTCCTGTACCTGGCCAGCCACTATGAGAAGCTGAAGGGCTCCCCCGAGGATAATGAGCAG
AAACAGCTGTTTGTGGAACAGCACAAGCACTACCTGGACGAGATCATCGAGCAGATCAGCGAGTTCTCCA
AGAGAGTGATCCTGGCCGACGCTAATCTGGACAAAGTGCTGTCCGCCTACAACAAGCACCGGGATAAGCC
CATCAGAGAGCAGGCCGAGAATATCATCCACCTGTTTACCCTGACCAATCTGGGAGCCCCTGCCGCCTTC
AAGTACTTTGACACCACCATCGACCGGAAGAGGTACACCAGCACCAAAGAGGTGCTGGACGCCACCCTGA
TCCACCAGAGCATCACCGGCCTGTACGAGACACGGATCGACCTGTCTCAGCTGGGAGGCGACAAAAGGCC
GGCGGCCACGAAAAAGGCCGGCCAGGCAAAAAAGAAAAAGTAAAAGGGTGGGATATGAAGATGAAGATGA
AATATTTGGTGTGTCAAATAAAAAGCTTGTGTGCTTAAGTTTGTGTTTTTTTCTTGGCTTGTTGTGTTAT
GAATTTGTGGCTTTTTCTAATATTAAATGAATGTAAGATCTCATTATAATGAATAAACAAATGTTTCTAT
AATCCATTGTGAATGTTTTGTTGGATCTCTTCTGCAGCATATAACTACTGTATGTGCTATGGTATGGACT
ATGGAATATGATTAAAGATAAGGCGCGCCGACCCAGCTTTCTTGTACAAAGTTGGCATTATAAGAAAGCA
TTGCTTATCAATTTGTTGCAACGAACAGGTCACTATCAGTCAAAATAAAATCATTATTTGCCATCCAGCT
GATATCCCCTATAGTGAGTCGTATTACATGGTCATAGCTGTTTCCTGGCAGCTCTGGCCCGTGTCTCAAA
ATCTCTGATGTTACATTGCACAAGATAAAAATATATCATCATGAACAATAAAACTGTCTGCTTACATAAA
CAGTAATACAAGGGGTGTTATGAGCCATATTCAACGGGAAACGTCGAGGCCGCGATTAAATTCCAACATG
GATGCTGATTTATATGGGTATAAATGGGCTCGCGATAATGTCGGGCAATCAGGTGCGACAATCTATCGCT
TGTATGGGAAGCCCGATGCGCCAGAGTTGTTTCTGAAACATGGCAAAGGTAGCGTTGCCAATGATGTTAC
AGATGAGATGGTCAGACTAAACTGGCTGACGGAATTTATGCCTCTTCCGACCATCAAGCATTTTATCCGT
ACTCCTGATGATGCATGGTTACTCACCACTGCGATCCCCGGAAAAACAGCATTCCAGGTATTAGAAGAAT
ATCCTGATTCAGGTGAAAATATTGTTGATGCGCTGGCAGTGTTCCTGCGCCGGTTGCATTCGATTCCTGT
TTGTAATTGTCCTTTTAACAGCGATCGCGTATTTCGTCTCGCTCAGGCGCAATCACGAATGAATAACGGT
TTGGTTGATGCGAGTGATTTTGATGACGAGCGTAATGGCTGGCCTGTTGAACAAGTCTGGAAAGAAATGC
ATAAACTTTTGCCATTCTCACCGGATTCAGTCGTCACTCATGGTGATTTCTCACTTGATAACCTTATTTT
TGACGAGGGGAAATTAATAGGTTGTATTGATGTTGGACGAGTCGGAATCGCAGACCGATACCAGGATCTT
GCCATCCTATGGAACTGCCTCGGTGAGTTTTCTCCTTCATTACAGAAACGGCTTTTTCAAAAATATGGTA
TTGATAATCCTGATATGAATAAATTGCAGTTTCATTTGATGCTCGATGAGTTTTTCTAATCAGAATTGGT
TAATTGGTTGTAACACTGGCAGAGCATTACGCTGACTTGACGGGACGGCGCAAGCTCATGACCAAAATCC
CTTAACGTGAGTTACGCGTCGTTCCACTGAGCGTCAGACCCCGTAGAAAAGATCAAAGGATCTTCTTGAG
ATCCTTTTTTTCTGCGCGTAATCTGCTGCTTGCAAACAAAAAAACCACCGCTACCAGCGGTGGTTTGTTT
GCCGGATCAAGAGCTACCAACTCTTTTTCCGAAGGTAACTGGCTTCAGCAGAGCGCAGATACCAAATACT
GTTCTTCTAGTGTAGCCGTAGTTAGGCCACCACTTCAAGAACTCTGTAGCACCGCCTACATACCTCGCTC
TGCTAATCCTGTTACCAGTGGCTGCTGCCAGTGGCGATAAGTCGTGTCTTACCGGGTTGGACTCAAGACG
ATAGTTACCGGATAAGGCGCAGCGGTCGGGCTGAACGGGGGGTTCGTGCACACAGCCCAGCTTGGAGCGA
ACGACCTACACCGAACTGAGATACCTACAGCGTGAGCTATGAGAAAGCGCCACGCTTCCCGAAGGGAGAA
AGGCGGACAGGTATCCGGTAAGCGGCAGGGTCGGAACAGGAGAGCGCACGAGGGAGCTTCCAGGGGGAAA
CGCCTGGTATCTTTATAGTCCTGTCGGGTTTCGCCACCTCTGACTTGAGCGTCGATTTTTGTGATGCTCG
TCAGGGGGGCGGAGCCTATGGAAAAACGCCAGCAACGCGGCCTTTTTACGGTTCCTGGCCTTTTGCTGGC
CTTTTGCTCACATGTT
